Addgene plasmid #61214: pBabe-Hygro-FLAG-hDIXDC1 S592A
Purpose: Retrovirus expressing long isoform of human DIXDC1
Depositing lab: Reuben Shaw. Depositing organization: Salk Institute for Biological Studies. Publication: An AMPK-independent signaling pathway downstream of the LKB1 tumor suppressor controls Snail1 and metastatic potential. Goodwin JM, Svensson RU, Lou HJ, Winslow MM, Turk BE, Shaw RJ. Mol Cell. 2014 Aug 7;55(3):436-50. doi: 10.1016/j.molcel.2014.06.021. Epub 2014 Jul 17. PubMed 25042806.
Backbone
  Vector backbone: pBabe-Hygro-DEST
  Backbone size w/o insert (bp): 5200
  Total vector size (bp): 7100
  Vector type: Retroviral
  Selectable markers: Hygromycin
Growth in bacteria
  Bacterial resistance: Ampicillin, 100 μg/mL
  Growth temperature: 30°C
  Growth strain: Stbl3
  Copy number: Low Copy
Gene/Insert
  Gene/Insert name: human DIXDC1 (alt name: Ccd1)
  Species: H. sapiens (human)
  Insert size (bp): 1900
  Mutation: Changed Serine 592 to Alanine
  GenBank ID: NM_001037954.3
  Entrez Gene: DIXDC1 (a.k.a. CCD1)
  Tag / fusion protein: FLAG (N terminal on insert)
  Cloning method: Gateway Cloning
  Sequencing primers: 5′ pBabe5'
Terms and licenses: Academic/Nonprofit Terms; Industry Terms: Not Available to Industry
How to cite: pBabe-Hygro-FLAG-hDIXDC1 S592A was a gift from Reuben Shaw (Addgene plasmid # 61214 ; http://n2t.net/addgene:61214 ; RRID:Addgene_61214)
