[The description below was written by a language model from this plasmid's Addgene catalogue record.]
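Description:
pBabe-Hygro-FLAG-hDIXDC1 S592A is a retroviral expression plasmid built on pBabe-Hygro-DEST, a Gateway destination version of the pBabe backbone. The construct totals about 7.1 kb, made up of a backbone of roughly 5.2 kb and an insert of roughly 1.9 kb. It is maintained in bacteria as a low-copy plasmid under ampicillin selection, in a recombination-deficient strain of the kind commonly used to keep the repeated LTR sequences of retroviral vectors stable. A hygromycin resistance marker allows transduced mammalian cells to be selected. No feature table accompanies the record, so the promoters are not explicitly stated. In pBabe-family vectors generally, the insert is transcribed from the 5′ LTR and the drug marker from an internal promoter, with a packaging signal that lets the transcript be encapsidated when the plasmid is introduced into packaging cells.

The payload is the long isoform of human DIXDC1 (also called CCD1), moved into the vector by Gateway recombination and carrying an N-terminal FLAG epitope for detection or immunoprecipitation. Serine 592 has been changed to alanine, a substitution that removes the hydroxyl side chain and is typically used to make a residue non-phosphorylatable, although the record does not itself describe the functional rationale. The associated publication concerns a signaling pathway downstream of the LKB1 tumor suppressor that controls Snail1 and metastatic potential. This fits use of the construct for stable retroviral expression of a mutant DIXDC1 in mammalian cells, presumably for comparison with the wild-type protein.
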