>Addgene plasmid #61214 | pBabe-Hygro-FLAG-hDIXDC1 S592A | addgene partial sequence | sequence record 103101 | pBABE3 5'-ACCCTAACTGACACACATTCC-3'
GCTGGGTCTAGATATCTCGAGTGCGGCCGCTTAATTCTCTCCATGGTCTTCTTCCACCCAAGCTACAATT
TTCCCTTCCCATCCAGGGATGGCATCATCATCATGGAAAATCTCCTCTTTGACAGTGCCAAACTCAGGAT
CCAGTGCTTTGAAGTGATACCGGTGATTTCCTTCCCGATCAATAGCTGCTTTAAAATCCTTTAACGTCAC
CTCCTCCAACCTCTTTGGTATATTGACCATGAAGGGCGTAAGTGACCGGTCAGTGAAATAGAGCACTTTA
GTACAGGTGCTGCTGACAGTTGGAGAGGCCTGTGAGTGAGGCAACTTTGAGTTAGGGGGCCAGGACTCCC
GGTATTCACTACCTACTTGAGTTCTGGGTGACTTGACCCGAACTTTTCTTTCTTGTTTCTTCTGCGTCTC
CATA
