>Addgene plasmid #61214 | pBabe-Hygro-FLAG-hDIXDC1 S592A | addgene partial sequence | sequence record 104822 | pBABE5 5'-CTTTATCCAGCCCTCAC-3'
GCTCCACCATGGATTACAAGGACGATGACGACAAACTCGGATCCATGGGAACCAATTCAGTAGACATGCT
AGCCTGCCTGACCCGAGGGAACTTACTGGACGTCCTGCAGGAGGGCTTCAATGAGCAACAGCTGCAGGCC
TATGTGGCCTGGGTGAATGCACAGCTGAAGAAGAGGCCAGCAGTGAAGCCTGTGCAGGACCTGCGACAAG
ATCTCCGGGATGGGGTGATCCTGGCATATCTCATCGAGATTGTTGCAGGAGAAAAGCTGAGTGGGGTACA
GCTGAGTCCCGGTAACCAACAGGAGATGAAGAATAATGTGGAGAAAGTGCTACAGTTTGTGGCCTCTAAA
AAGATTCGTATGCACCAGACTTCGGCTAAAGATATTGTGGATGGAAACCTGAAGTCTATCATGAGGCTGG
TCCTTGCCTTGGCAGCTCATTTCAAACCTGGCTCCAGCAGGACGGTGAACCAAGGACGGGACTCCAGAGC
CCCTCTGCAAAGTCACCGACCACACTGTGCCACTGCTGTTGCCCAGGGAGCAGCTGCTGCTCTGGCCGAT
GTGTGTCATGACATGTCCCGATCAGGACGGGATGTCTTTCGATATAGACAGAGGAACAGCAGCATGGATG
AGGAAATTGAGAATCCATACTGGAGTGTGCGGGCCCTAGTGCAGCAGTACGAAGGGCAACAAAGGTCCCC
GTCTGAATCCAGCTGCTCCAGCCTGACTTCACCCAGTCCAATCCACAGTGC
